Addgene plasmid #21643: pIS1 IMP-1 rc
Depositing lab: David Bartel. Depositing organization: Whitehead Institute for Biomedical Research. Publication: Widespread shortening of 3'UTRs by alternative cleavage and polyadenylation activates oncogenes in cancer cells. Mayr C, Bartel DP. Cell. 2009 Aug 21. 138(4):673-84. 10.1016/j.cell.2009.06.016 PubMed 19703394.
Backbone
  Vector backbone: pIS1
  Backbone manufacturer: Available from Addgene (#12179)
  Backbone size w/o insert (bp): 4085
  Vector type: Mammalian Expression, Luciferase
Growth in bacteria
  Bacterial resistance: Ampicillin, 100 μg/mL
  Growth temperature: 37°C
  Growth strain: DH5alpha
  Copy number: High Copy
Gene/Insert
  Gene/Insert name: IGF-II mRNA-binding protein 1 (alt names: IMP-1 reverse complement; CM4)
  Species: H. sapiens (human)
  Insert size (bp): 6700
  Entrez Gene: IGF2BP1 (a.k.a. CRD-BP, CRDBP, IMP-1, IMP1, VICKZ1, ZBP1)
  Tag / fusion protein: Luciferase (N terminal on backbone)
  Cloning method: Restriction Enzyme; 5′ cloning site Xba I (not destroyed); 3′ cloning site Not I (not destroyed)
  Sequencing primers: 5′ n/a; 3′ EBV Reverse
Terms and licenses: Academic/Nonprofit Terms; Industry Terms: Not Available to Industry
How to cite: pIS1 IMP-1 rc was a gift from David Bartel (Addgene plasmid # 21643 ; http://n2t.net/addgene:21643 ; RRID:Addgene_21643)
