[The description below was written by a language model from this plasmid's Addgene catalogue record and pLannotate feature annotations shown in this document.]
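Description:
pIS1 IMP-1 rc is a mammalian Renilla luciferase reporter plasmid built on the pIS1 backbone. It carries about 6.7 kb of sequence from human IGF2BP1 (IMP-1, also known as CRD-BP or ZBP1) downstream of the luciferase coding region. The alternative insert name "IMP-1 reverse complement" indicates that this sequence was cloned in the antisense orientation. Given the associated study on 3'UTR shortening by alternative cleavage and polyadenylation, the insert is most likely the long IMP-1 3'UTR, although the record does not explicitly call it a UTR. The fragment sits between XbaI and NotI sites, both of which are retained. The plasmid totals roughly 10.8 kb and is propagated in E. coli through a high-copy ColE1/pUC-type origin, with ampicillin selection provided by the bla gene and its own promoter.

The reporter unit is driven by the herpes simplex virus thymidine kinase promoter, a relatively weak constitutive promoter. This is followed by a chimeric β-globin/immunoglobulin intron, which improves expression, and a T7 promoter that permits in vitro transcription, and then the Rluc open reading frame. The IMP-1 sequence follows the Rluc stop codon, with an SV40 polyadenylation region annotated beyond it; the table lists that element and an adjacent large T antigen fragment on the minus strand. The very short "TEF1" and "HIS3" promoter hits inside the insert are almost certainly chance matches rather than functional yeast elements.

A reverse-complement insert of this kind would typically serve as a length-matched control lacking the native microRNA sites and other regulatory elements. It would be compared with sense-orientation UTR reporters in transfection assays normalised to a co-transfected second luciferase, though the record does not state this use directly.
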