Features (pLannotate 1.2.2; 11 found; start..end, strand, type, name):
      8..759     +  promoter       HSV TK promoter: herpes simplex virus thymidine kinase promoter
    829..961     +  intron         chimeric intron: chimera between introns from human β-globin and immunoglobulin heavy chain genes
   1006..1024    +  promoter       T7 promoter: promoter for bacteriophage T7 RNA polymerase
   1034..1969    +  CDS            Rluc: luciferase from the anthozoan coelenterate Renilla reniformis (sea pansy)
   3388..3411    +  promoter       TEF1 promoter (fragment): S. cerevisiae TEF1; promoter for EF-1α
   6716..6737    -  promoter       HIS3 promoter (fragment): S. cerevisiae HIS3
   8749..8870    -  polyA_signal   SV40 poly(A) signal: SV40 polyadenylation signal
   8893..8961    -  CDS            large T antigen (fragment): large T antigen from SV40 (simian virus 40)
   9003..9107    +  promoter       AmpR promoter: bla
   9108..9968    +  CDS            AmpR: β-lactamase; bla; confers resistance to ampicillin, carbenicillin, and related antibiotics
  10139..10727   +  rep_origin     ori: high-copy-number ColE1/pMB1/pBR322/pUC origin of replication
>Addgene plasmid #21643 | pIS1 IMP-1 rc | depositor full sequence | sequence record 9937 | Author sequence
AGATCTAAATGAGTCTTCGGACCTCGCGGGGGCCGCTTAAGCGGTGGTTAGGGTTTGTCTGACGCGGGGG
GAGGGGGAAGGAACGAAACACTCTCATTCGGAGGCGGCTCGGGGTTTGGTCTTGGTGGCCACGGGCACGC
AGAAGAGCGCCGCGATCCTCTTAAGCACCCCCCCGCCCTCCGTGGAGGCGGGGGTTTGGTCGGCGGGTGG
TAACTGGCGGGCCGCTGACTCGGGCGGGTCGCGCGCCCCAGAGTGTGACCTTTTCGGTCTGCTCGCAGAC
CCCCGGGCGGCGCCGCCGCGGCGGCGACGGGCTCGCTGGGTCCTAGGCTCCATGGGGACCGTATACGTGG
ACAGGCTCTGGAGCATCCGCACGACTGCGGTGATATTACCGGAGACCTTCTGCGGGACGAGCCGGGTCAC
GCGGCTGACGCGGAGCGTCCGTTGGGCGACAAACACCAGGACGGGGCACAGGTACACTATCTTGTCACCC
GGAGGCGCGAGGGACTGCAGGAGCTTCAGGGAGTGGCGCAGCTGCTTCATCCCCGTGGCCCGTTGCTCGC
GTTTGCTGGCGGTGTCCCCGGAAGAAATATATTTGCATGTCTTTAGTTCTATGATGACACAAACCCCGCC
CAGCGTCTTGTCATTGGCGAATTCGAACACGCAGATGCAGTCGGGGCGGCGCGGTCCCAGGTCCACTTCG
CATATTAAGGTGACGCGTGTGGCCTCGAACACCGAGCGACCCTGCAGCGACCCGCTTAAAAGCTTGATTC
TTCTGACACAACAGTCTCGAACTTAAGCTGCAGAAGTTGGTCGTGAGGCACTGGGCAGGTAAGTATCAAG
GTTACAAGACAGGTTTAAGGAGACCAATAGAAACTGGGCTTGTCGAGACAGAGAAGACTCTTGCGTTTCT
GATAGGCACCTATTGGTCTTACTGACATCCACTTTGCCTTTCTCTCCACAGGTGTCCACTCCCAGTTCAA
TTACAGCTCTTAAGGCTAGAGTACTTAATACGACTCACTATAGGCTAGCCACCATGACTTCGAAAGTTTA
TGATCCAGAACAAAGGAAACGGATGATAACTGGTCCGCAGTGGTGGGCCAGATGTAAACAAATGAATGTT
CTTGATTCATTTATTAATTATTATGATTCAGAAAAACATGCAGAAAATGCTGTTATTTTTTTACATGGTA
ACGCGGCCTCTTCTTATTTATGGCGACATGTTGTGCCACATATTGAGCCAGTAGCGCGGTGTATTATACC
AGACCTTATTGGTATGGGCAAATCAGGCAAATCTGGTAATGGTTCTTATAGGTTACTTGATCATTACAAA
TATCTTACTGCATGGTTTGAACTTCTTAATTTACCAAAGAAGATCATTTTTGTCGGCCATGATTGGGGTG
CTTGTTTGGCATTTCATTATAGCTATGAGCATCAAGATAAGATCAAAGCAATAGTTCACGCTGAAAGTGT
AGTAGATGTGATTGAATCATGGGATGAATGGCCTGATATTGAAGAAGATATTGCGTTGATCAAATCTGAA
GAAGGAGAAAAAATGGTTTTGGAGAATAACTTCTTCGTGGAAACCATGTTGCCATCAAAAATCATGAGAA
AGTTAGAACCAGAAGAATTTGCAGCATATCTTGAACCATTCAAAGAGAAAGGTGAAGTTCGTCGTCCAAC
ATTATCATGGCCTCGTGAAATCCCGTTAGTAAAAGGTGGTAAACCTGACGTTGTACAAATTGTTAGGAAT
TATAATGCTTATCTACGTGCAAGTGATGATTTACCAAAAATGTTTATTGAATCGGACCCAGGATTCTTTT
CCAATGCTATTGTTGAAGGTGCCAAGAAGTTTCCTAATACTGAATTTGTCAAAGTAAAAGGTCTTCATTT
TTCGCAAGAAGATGCACCTGATGAAATGGGAAAATATATCAAATCGTTCGTTGAGCGAGTTCTCAAAAAT
GAACAATAATTCTAGGAGCTCTATACCGGTCTCGATATCACTACTAGTGTTCTAGACCAGCCCCTCCCTG
TCCCTTCGAGTCCAGGACAACAACGGGCAGAAATCGAGAGTGTGCTCTCCCCGGCAGGCCTGAGAATGAG
TGGGAATCCGGGACACCTGGGCCGGGCTGTAGATCAGGTTTGCCCACTTGATTGAGAAAGATGTTCCAGT
GAGGAACCCTGATCTCTCAGCCCCAAACACCCACCCAATTGGCCCAACACTGTCTGCCCCTCGGGGTGTC
AGAAATTCTAGCGCAAGGCACTTTTAAACGTGGATTGTTTAAAGAAGCTCTCCAGGCCCCACCAAGAGGG
TGGATCACACCTCAGTGGGACGCAAACTCAAATTTCCTTCAGGTTTTAAAAACATGCAGAGAGGTGTTTT
AATCAGCCTTAAAGGATGGTTCATTTGCGGCCGCTTGTCTTTCAATATAAGTTTCCTTTTATTTTGAAAT
TGAAACAGCAAAATGAAGTGGTTTGTGGCTGAAACAACCTTCACGGGAAAGAAAACTGGAGTGTTCGTTC
ATCCATCAAAGAACAAACTCCAACGTGTGAGCCAGCTGCCCCACCTCCCCCAAAGCAATGAACAGATTAA
AGGATGGGAGGAAGGATACAATCAAAATCGGGTGGTGATGGCTGGCAGATTTCCAGTAAAATACAATTTT
CAAAGTTGCCGCAATTACAGAATAAGCTAGCACTCATATTTAAAAAAAAAAAAAAAAAAAAAACTGTCCC
AAGCAGTAGGCCTCCAGCTCTTCCCAATTTGCACTCATCAAAATACATCGTTCCCTCTTCTGAGTAAGTG
ATGTTTCAGAACTGCTTACAAATCCACTTTGCCTCAGGGGAGGAAGCTCTTTTGATTCACTCTGGTTTTG
GGGACCAGGATCAAGATCCTGGAGAAAAGGGAGACTCCAAATGGTGATAGAGGACGTTTATTCATTATGG
TAACACATAATCTGCTGAAATTCATTTTGAACGTGCTTTTACATAGCAGTGGCTAACATAAAATCTGCAC
AGAAATGTTACAAGTGGCTCCCCAGCCCCCACAGCCGGGAAGTGCCAGTCAAGATTTAAGCATCCCCAAA
ACAAAGCCTTTATTCCTGGGGGAGCTTATTGGCAGGGGAGGGGGGACAGGGGTGACTGAAGTCAGCTGGC
TGGGAGGGGAGAAGGGAGAGAAGCACAGGAAGGACTCACTGGCAGGAATAGGGTGGGGGATGGGGTGAGA
CAGGCCAGGGGCAGACTGTGAAAGCTGTTACCTGTTGGAATAGCTAGCACGTTATCTTAAACAAGTGAAG
AAAATCGCCAAAGAGTGAAACTTATTTATGGGGGAAAAAAAAGCTTGGGAAATTAAAACAATCCAGTGGT
CACTGGAAAATGTCTCCCTTTTAAAAAAAAATTTTTTTTTTTGGTTTTTTTTTTTTTAATTTTATTTTTT
GGAAAGTATTCTCAAGGTAATATTTTTTTCCTTTGGAAAAAGAAATCTTTTTCCCCCCCTAACCTAAGCA
AGTGGAGCTGCCACTACCTAATTTATCTATTGTTTTGCTAAGAGGTAGATAAAACAAAAGTGAAATGGGG
CTTCTATGAGGAGGTCCATTAGAGGGTGGGTGGGGAGGGGCTGGGATCGCCCAGTGGAACTCCCCCAACT
ACAAAGACGGCCTGAATGAGTCCAAGGACCGCGCCCTCAGACTCCCCCAGGGCAAAGGATCCTGCTTCAC
CTCTTCTCCTTCTAGAGCCAACTGGGCCCCCATTGAAGACTGAAAAAGGGCCCAATGGAGGTGTAGGATC
TCAAAGAAACCCTGTTGAAGAGGTCTCAGCTCTGGTTTCCCCAGGCTTCCTGACTTTGGGGCTGTGTGGT
GGGTTCCAGGCCAAGCCCCAGGTCTCACTCCAGCCAGCCCCCTCTAGAAGGGAAGAGGCCATTCCTTTCC
TCACCATCTGGTCCAACAAAGCTATAGAAAGTGAGAGAGGGACAAGCTGGAGGCCAAAGGGGTGACACAT
GGGCAAGGAAAGCAGAAAGTGGGGACCTCATGGCCAGCCCTCCCAGCCCAATCGATATGGGGGGGATCCT
GGCAGGCCTGCCTGTTCCCCAAGGACAAACCTTTTGTGGCACAAGCCTCAACTCACTTGTCCTGGCTGGG
ATTCATACCCTTATGCATGAGTCCCTGCCCTTAGTTCCAATCTTACTGTAAGGATTGAGGTAGTTAATCC
ATTTATACTCGTAGCATCCATCACCTGCGGTTAATCAAAACACATGCTCCCGAGGAGCTTCCTGCTATTT
CATTCAAGAAAAAAAATTTTTTTTCTTTTGTCCATCCGGAGTCAACCATACTAAGGCGCCAGCAAAGGCG
CCATCAGACTGTGCCCCAAAGCGGTGCACAGGACCGAGGGTCAGGGCTGGGGCTCTCGCCCCTAAATCCC
CCTTCAGACATGAGGCCTCCTCCCTGTCCCGTACCCCGATAGAGAAGCCTTATGTATCCAAAGGAAAGAA
ACTGCAGTTTTCAGCTGGTGTTACTCTAAGTCTGAATACAGAGAAATGTTCTGCATCTAAATTGTCGAGT
ATTTGGAAGGGAAATGGCTTTTATGTCCCCTGGCATTGATGAGGATTTTTCTTCAATCTTCCTGCAATTA
CTGTGACAGGCTGTGCTGTTTCCCTTCTACTGGTTTTCAAGAAACAGGCAAACAGTCGAGTGGTTTGAAT
GGCAAAGCCACTAGGATCTCCCCATAAACACTTCAGGGGAAAGAAAGGAGAACCCCCACCCCTGATGAGA
GGTGGGAGGAAGGGGTTGCCTAGAGGCACCAGCTTCTCCTGTGGAGCAAGAAGGCTCAAGCAGGCCCTCT
GGGGCTCTGTGAGGTAGTTACTAGCACTGCTGGTTCCCAGTTTGGCAGAGGGTATGTCTGGGTTGGGAGG
AGGGGAAGGCACCCTTGAGAGCTAACTGAGGCCCCTCCTCACTGCCCGTCTGCCAGGCCTGAAGGGAACT
CGGCAGTGCTATCTCTGCAGTAGGGGCAGGGGACAGAGCAGTCCCACAACAGGGAGCTACCTGGAGCCCC
AAACTTCCTCTCCTTCCCCAAAGTGCAACCAGGAGCCGACAGACCAATTTCTCGGCTCCCTACCCCTTGG
CTTGGCAAACACCACACCCTAATCCCCCAGGAGCCTCTGAAGGGAAGGGCCTCGCCCTTAGCTCCCAGTT
TCCAGGAGGCCTTCCTCCTCAGACAGCCAGGTATGTGTCGAAAGCTGGCTATTGCTTTGATTCAGGAACA
GCCTCTCTCAGCCTCTGTCTGTCTGTCTTTGGCACAGAGGAAAATGGACACAGAACCAACTAGAGCATCC
CCCTCCAGTGTTCTCTGGGTTTTAAATGGGGTCTTTTCTGCCAATAGTGAGGCATAAACAAGGATAGCTC
CCAACTGCCTCCAGAAGGAGGGGGTCAGGAAAAAGGAAAAAAGATTGATAAGGACTGGGAGGAGGGGAGG
AAAGTAGAAAAGGGCTATAAAACTCCCTGTCCTTAAAAATGGCTCTCTCCTAACCAGACCCCTCACAGGA
GCTGAGTCCACAACCCAAACTGCAAAAGGCAACCAGACCCGAGAGGGGATTAAAGCCATTTGGGGTGTAA
CTGGCAGATGCAGCTTCAAAGTCAGTCAGTGAATCAAACCATTTTGGTTATGTGTTTCAAAGAATTTAAA
AATATATCCTAAAGAGATGGTCCTTTCTTAAAAATATATATGTAGCACACACACACACATATATATCTTA
GAGCACAGAAGCATTTTTTTTAAGTCACTCTTCTCAAATCATCCAAATCTCCCAAGTGCTTTTCGCGATA
GCTTGTTATCTCACCAAGGATGGGGAAATGGAGGTGCTGAGCAGGAGGGCAAGGAGTTGCCCTAAGACCT
AGCCTACGGGGCACAAGAGGGCCCGGCCCACCAAGACAGGTCCTTCATCCCACTAAACCTTAACCACCAA
ACCATGCTCCTTTTGCTTTCTGGTGGTATAACTTACATGATTTTCCTGCTGGGCAAATATCAACAATGAG
TGGAGCCTTGCCTAATCCAAGCAAGTGAAGTTTTCCAGTCCCTTGCCACACACTTCCTCGTCTCTTCTGG
GAGCTGAATCAGCCAACGGAAAAGGACTTGGGCTCAAGGTGTGAAGGGAGCAGGCCCCCAAGGAAACTGA
ACACTGCAACAATCACATTTCAGGTACTGTGGGATTTTTTTTTCTTCCTGATGATAGTCTGAACCAGATA
TCAAAGCATGCTTGCTGCTGGAAATTCGCTTTAAATTACTAAATGGCCGACGTCTGAACGTTATCTGCTT
TGTTTTGGGATAAAGCATATAGAGCCAGAGATGGAAAGCTGGGAGACCCTTTTTATGGTTGGGACAGGTG
GAGAGGCTTAATTCTACTGGCCTGATGTTATCCCTAAATGTTTTTCTGCTTCTATTCAATTTGGGCCAGA
CAATTCTGGGGGCTACAAGGGAATGTCCTAGGGAGAAAATGATAAGGCAGGAACCTGTCCCAGTCACGTC
CCCATATCCCCTGCCCCTCCTTGCCACCAGCCACCCTAAATCAAGAATTCCCTAAGTTTGGGTCCACTTT
TAAAATCAATCAGACCGATCTAAAGAAGACAGGGAGACAGAGGTGGGGGCAGTTAACTAGTATCTGTTTG
CCCCTTAGATCTATGGATATAGATTAGGAAGAATAGCAAGACGGAACTGAAATGAAACAATAACAAAAAA
AAAAAATGAAAAGCATTGCAATGACAAACCAGGTGGACCTCTCTGAGGGCGAGAGGGTGGCCTTGTCTTT
TTTCCACGAACGGAATCTCAGCTCCCATATTTTTAGACAGAGAAATATAGGTTTTTTTAAAGGGTATATT
TTTTAGTTATTATTTCTCTCCTCGATAAAACGGAGGCAATATTTTAAAATATCTCAACAGCACCACTGGT
GGGAAAAGCTGGCTGAGATGCTCTTTAACCAAAGGAGGAAAGAGAGGAGACCAAGGGCCAGCTGGTTGGT
TGTTGGGCATTGTTTAACCACTGAGAGCCCCCAGCTCCACTAGGCCTTTTAATCCTATCAGGTAGGATAT
TCCAGCAGCCGCCAGCAGCTGGGGCTCTAGAAGTCAGAGATCAGGGCCAAACAAGGCTCTGGGCTCTGCC
CCTCTGGGCTCTCTCAAACCTGGGCCTTCCCTCTTAGCACTAGCCTCCTCCTAAGGGGGCAGCCCCCAAA
GCCTTTCCCACCAGGCCTGTTCTCCATAGAGAGTTCCTAAAGGGTTACTGGCTCATGTTGTAAGAAATTA
TGAAACATAACTTTCTTGTTTTTTCTTTTCATTAAAAAAATAAAATATTCAAGACTATCAGCTTCTCTTT
TGCTTTGCTTTTCTTTTTTATATAAAATATCAGCAAGCTGCAAAAAAACAAAAATCAAAAAAAAATTTTT
TTAATGGGGTTGGGGGGAACAAAAAGGAAAATAATTGCTGAGGTAACTTCATACCTTGAGGTAGTTTACT
TCGCACACAGCATTGCCTGACTACGCCCACATGTTGCGGTTGTCTTGTTGTTACTGTTGTTGCAATGTTG
AAAGGAGGGGAACTCCACGCATGGGCTTTTCCATATGTAGAGAGGCCTTCCTCCCTTCCCAGCACACTTG
ATAGCATTGTCCAGGGTAGCTAAAGTGCATTACCTGGCTAATATGCATTGTCAATCAGTATATTAGGAGG
AGAGGCCTAACCTCATTTAACTGATGGCTTCTGTCTCCCACAAGGGCTAAACACTCCATGGGATCTTAAT
TAAGCCTGGTAAATTAATAAATTAAGCTTATTTACCCCTTGCTGTACAATGCTGCTGGTATTCTGAATTG
TTTTTTAGACACACCTTTCATCATGCTGATAATGATTCATGGAGACAGAAGCCGTCAGTTAAAAATTCCT
CTCAGATACAAACAGAAGCAAGTACTCTCCAATTTACTGAATTTGCCAGATGATGGACTTTAGCTTTATC
GGGAGCTCAGGGTTGGGTTCCAAGTCCCACCACCAAGGTAACAGTGCCGTGGCTGGGAGTGCCCCACAAC
CCCTGCCTCTAGGAACCAGCCCTTATGGGAGCACATGGGCTGGGGTGAGGGCACCGTGGCAGCCTTTGGG
GCCACTCAAGTCCTCCATGGAACCGAGACTTTATCAAGGGGAGTTAGCGTCCCCTTCCCAGTGCTCATAT
CCAATCATTAAAATAGACTTTAAAAAAATATAAAATCCGCCTGAGAACGATGGGAATCAGGGACAGTGGT
CAGCCCCTACCCTGCTGAGCATTCAATACCACCTATGTGCACCTGGACATAATGTGAAACCTACACGGGA
GAGGGACATGAATGTGGTGGGGAAGCCCCAACAGAGTGGGGAAATTTCAGTTGTGCCAATTTGAAGATGG
TGATCTGGCATAGATCAGCCACAAGTGCGCTCCTTTTAAACGTGGATTATTATGTATTTTAACCATCTTT
CTCCCCATTTTCCCCTCTTCTTCATTCCGTATTGTACCTATTGGTTAGGGAGTGATTGGAATTAATCTAC
AGATACTGACAGTTCTTTTCCCTTGAGTCAATACTGTAAGCAAAGCAATGCATTCGTTCGCATTTTTTTC
TGGTAGCAATAAAGATAAAAAAATTAGTGTAAATATAGAAAGAGGCCGTAAATGGAGGTATTTTAATCAA
TTACCCAAGTAGGGGGAAGAAGATTGGAAAAACATTAAGGTCAAGGCGGCCGCTTCGAGCAGACATGATA
AGATACATTGATGAGTTTGGACAAACCACAACTAGAATGCAGTGAAAAAAATGCTTTATTTGTGAAATTT
GTGATGCTATTGCTTTATTTGTAACCATTATAAGCTGCAATAAACAAGTTAACAACAACAATTGCATTCA
TTTTATGTTTCAGGTTCAGGGGGAGGTGTGGGAGGTTTTTTAAAGCAAGTAAAACCTCTACAAATGTGGT
AAAATCGATAAGGATCCAGGTGGCACTTTTCGGGGAAATGTGCGCGGAACCCCTATTTGTTTATTTTTCT
AAATACATTCAAATATGTATCCGCTCATGAGACAATAACCCTGATAAATGCTTCAATAATATTGAAAAAG
GAAGAGTATGAGTATTCAACATTTCCGTGTCGCCCTTATTCCCTTTTTTGCGGCATTTTGCCTTCCTGTT
TTTGCTCACCCAGAAACGCTGGTGAAAGTAAAAGATGCTGAAGATCAGTTGGGTGCACGAGTGGGTTACA
TCGAACTGGATCTCAACAGCGGTAAGATCCTTGAGAGTTTTCGCCCCGAAGAACGTTTTCCAATGATGAG
CACTTTTAAAGTTCTGCTATGTGGCGCGGTATTATCCCGTATTGACGCCGGGCAAGAGCAACTCGGTCGC
CGCATACACTATTCTCAGAATGACTTGGTTGAGTACTCACCAGTCACAGAAAAGCATCTTACGGATGGCA
TGACAGTAAGAGAATTATGCAGTGCTGCCATAACCATGAGTGATAACACTGCGGCCAACTTACTTCTGAC
AACGATCGGAGGACCGAAGGAGCTAACCGCTTTTTTGCACAACATGGGGGATCATGTAACTCGCCTTGAT
CGTTGGGAACCGGAGCTGAATGAAGCCATACCAAACGACGAGCGTGACACCACGATGCCTGTAGCAATGG
CAACAACGTTGCGCAAACTATTAACTGGCGAACTACTTACTCTAGCTTCCCGGCAACAATTAATAGACTG
GATGGAGGCGGATAAAGTTGCAGGACCACTTCTGCGCTCGGCCCTTCCGGCTGGCTGGTTTATTGCTGAT
AAATCTGGAGCCGGTGAGCGTGGGTCTCGCGGTATCATTGCAGCACTGGGGCCAGATGGTAAGCCCTCCC
GTATCGTAGTTATCTACACGACGGGGAGTCAGGCAACTATGGATGAACGAAATAGACAGATCGCTGAGAT
AGGTGCCTCACTGATTAAGCATTGGTAACTGTCAGACCAAGTTTACTCATATATACTTTAGATTGATTTA
AAACTTCATTTTTAATTTAAAAGGATCTAGGTGAAGATCCTTTTTGATAATCTCATGACCAAAATCCCTT
AACGTGAGTTTTCGTTCCACTGAGCGTCAGACCCCGTAGAAAAGATCAAAGGATCTTCTTGAGATCCTTT
TTTTCTGCGCGTAATCTGCTGCTTGCAAACAAAAAAACCACCGCTACCAGCGGTGGTTTGTTTGCCGGAT
CAAGAGCTACCAACTCTTTTTCCGAAGGTAACTGGCTTCAGCAGAGCGCAGATACCAAATACTGTTCTTC
TAGTGTAGCCGTAGTTAGGCCACCACTTCAAGAACTCTGTAGCACCGCCTACATACCTCGCTCTGCTAAT
CCTGTTACCAGTGGCTGCTGCCAGTGGCGATAAGTCGTGTCTTACCGGGTTGGACTCAAGACGATAGTTA
CCGGATAAGGCGCAGCGGTCGGGCTGAACGGGGGGTTCGTGCACACAGCCCAGCTTGGAGCGAACGACCT
ACACCGAACTGAGATACCTACAGCGTGAGCTATGAGAAAGCGCCACGCTTCCCGAAGGGAGAAAGGCGGA
CAGGTATCCGGTAAGCGGCAGGGTCGGAACAGGAGAGCGCACGAGGGAGCTTCCAGGGGGAAACGCCTGG
TATCTTTATAGTCCTGTCGGGTTTCGCCACCTCTGACTTGAGCGTCGATTTTTGTGATGCTCGTCAGGGG
GGCGGAGCCTATGGAAAAACGCCAGCAACGCGGCCTTTTTACGGTTCCTGGCCTTTTGCTGGCCTTTTGC
TCACATGGCTCGAC
