>Addgene plasmid #21643 | pIS1 IMP-1 rc | addgene partial sequence | sequence record 27407 | Rluc-F 5'-ccaggattcttttccaatgc-3'
GTTAGGTCAGAAGTTTCCTAATACTGAATTTGTCAAAGTAAAAGGTCTTCATTTTTCGCAAGAAGATGCA
CCTGATGAAATGGGAAAATATATCAAATCGTTCGTTGAGCGAGTTCTCAAAAATGAACAATAATTCTAGG
AGCTCTATACCGGTCTCGATATCACTACTAGTGTTCTAGACCAGCCCCTCCCTGTCCCTTCGAGTCCAGG
ACAACAACGGGCAGAAATCGAGAGTGTGCTCTCCCCGGCAGGCCTGAGAATGAGTGGGAATCCGGGACAC
CTGGGCCGGGCTGTAGATCAGGTTTGCCCACTTGATTGAGAAAGATGTTCCAGTGAGGAACCCTGATCTC
TCAGCCCCAAACACCCACCCAATTGGCCCAACACTGTCTGCCCCTCGGGGTGTCAGAAATTCTAGCGCAA
GGCACTTTTAAACGTGGATTGTTTAAAGAAGCTCTCCAGGCCCCACCAAGAGGGTGGATCACACCTCAGT
GGGACGCAAACTCAAATTTCCTTCAGGTTTTAAAAACATGCAGAGAGGTGTTTTAATCAGCCTTAAAGGA
TGGTTCATTTGCGGCCGCTTGTCTTTCAATATAAGTTTCCCCTTTTTATTTTTGAAATTTGAAAACAGCA
AAATGAAGTGGTTTGTGGCTGAAACAACCCTTCAACGGGAAAGAAAGGCGGAGTGGTTCGTTTCATCCAT
CAAAGAACAAAACTCCACCGCGTGGTGGAGCCAGCTGCCCCACCTCCCCCAAAGCAATGAACAGATTAAA
AGGATGGGGAGGAAGGATACAATCAAAATCGGGTGGTGATGGCTGGCAGATTTCCAGTAAAATTACAATT
TTCCAAGGTTGCCGCCATTACCGGAATAAGGCTAGGCCCCTCCATTTTTTAAAAAAAAAAAAAAAAAACC
GGTCCCCAAGCCAGTTAGGGCCCTTCCAGCCCCC
